>Addgene plasmid #16144 | pBSc polyA + Shal2 | addgene partial sequence | sequence record 22546 | T7 5'-TAATACGACTCACTATAGGG-3'
ACCATTTCCTTTTTTTTTTTTTTTTTTTTTTTTTTTTTTTCTACTGCAAGCCTTTATTGCTCTTGGAAAA
ATTAAACTCTACTTTTCTACAGATTGATCGGATCGTTAAAACCCTAATTGGCTGCCTGGAAGCAGGATAA
TATCTTGAAGGCAGTGTCACTGGCGAGAGCTAAGTGGCGTAAAAAGCGTATGCGATGGTTGAAGCGGCCG
CTCTAAAACTAGTGGATCCCCCGGGCTGCAGGAATTCCCGGCTCAAAACGAGGCCTCCACCAGGTAGGTG
CCATCCATGGGCTGATTGTTTTGGCTATTCTGAGCATTGCTGGCAGCCGGCATGTACTTGCCGCAGGCCT
GGTAGCGCTGGGAGCAGCATCGGCCGCAGCAGGACTGCAGCAGGCCGGCGGCACTGTTTGTCGAGTGGGC
GGGACTGGCCATCGGGGACGGGGAGCCCGGCCTCTTGGGCTGGCCGTTAAACGGTATTTCTAACTCGACA
AATTCTCGATCTTTGGCGAATTTATTTATATTCGCTTTTTTTCAAAGCATAGACATTGATATTCATTGCT
TTTTATTTCAATGTTTTATATTTGCTTATTTTCGAAACCAGTTTCGGGCTC
