[The description below was written by a language model from this plasmid's Addgene catalogue record.]
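Description:
pBSc polyA + Shal2 is a Xenopus oocyte expression plasmid built on the pBSc backbone (about 3.2 kb without insert), carrying the Drosophila melanogaster Shal cDNA. It is propagated in E. coli under ampicillin selection; the record lists the copy number as unknown and does not describe the origin of replication. No feature table is provided, so the arrangement of elements can only be inferred from the catalogue fields.

The insert is roughly 2.47 kb, corresponds to the fly Shal gene (CG9262, also known as Kv4), and is recorded as carrying no mutation. Shal encodes a voltage-gated potassium channel subunit of the Shaker-related family. The cDNA was cloned by restriction digestion between a 5′ HindIII site and a 3′ EcoRI site, both of which remain intact. T3 and T7 are listed as the 5′ and 3′ sequencing primers respectively, indicating that these phage promoter sequences flank the cloning region. The record does not explicitly state which promoter drives expression. In oocyte expression vectors of this type, however, a flanking phage promoter is normally used to transcribe capped cRNA in vitro, and the T3 site lies upstream of the insert. The "polyA" in the name suggests the vector supplies a poly(A) tract downstream of the insert, which would stabilise the transcript and improve translation after injection, although the record gives no details of this element.

The construct is suited to producing Shal cRNA for injection into Xenopus oocytes, allowing the expressed potassium channel to be characterised electrophysiologically. This is consistent with its origin in work describing a family of putative potassium channel genes in Drosophila.
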