Addgene plasmid #16144: pBSc polyA + Shal2
Depositing lab: Larry Salkoff. Depositing organization: Washington University in Saint Louis. Publication: A family of putative potassium channel genes in Drosophila. Butler A, Wei AG, Baker K, Salkoff L. Science. 1989 Feb 17. 243(4893):943-7. 10.1126/science.2493160 PubMed 2493160.
Backbone
  Vector backbone: pBSc
  Backbone size w/o insert (bp): 3200
  Vector type: Xenopus Oocyte expression
Growth in bacteria
  Bacterial resistance: Ampicillin, 100 μg/mL
  Growth temperature: 37°C
  Growth strain: DH5alpha
  Copy number: Unknown
Gene/Insert
  Gene/Insert name: Shal (alt names: CG9262-RA; GI:17737641; NP_524159)
  Species: D. melanogaster (fly)
  Insert size (bp): 2470
  Mutation: N/A
  GenBank ID: NM_079435
  Entrez Gene: Shal (a.k.a. Dmel_CG9262, CG9262, DNK[[v]]4, Dmel\CG9262, K[[v]]4, Kv4, Kv4/Shal, Sh-l, ShaI, Shl, dShal, shaI, shal)
  Cloning method: Restriction Enzyme; 5′ cloning site Hind111 (not destroyed); 3′ cloning site EcoR1 (not destroyed)
  Sequencing primers: 5′ T3; 3′ T7
Terms and licenses: Academic/Nonprofit Terms; Industry Terms: Not Available to Industry
How to cite: pBSc polyA + Shal2 was a gift from Larry Salkoff (Addgene plasmid # 16144 ; http://n2t.net/addgene:16144 ; RRID:Addgene_16144)
